Addgene plasmid #220774: pAV-CAG-oScarlet-WPRE-BC10-pA
Purpose: Expression of oScarlet for cell isolation and Projection-TAG BC for multiplex projection tracing
Depositing lab: Vijay Samineni. Depositing organization: Washington University in Saint Louis. Publication: Projection-TAGs enable multiplex projection tracing and multi-modal profiling of projection neurons. Yang L, Liu F, Hahm H, Okuda T, Li X, Zhang Y, Kalyanaraman V, Heitmeier MR, Samineni VK. Nat Commun. 2025 Jul 1;16(1):5557. doi: 10.1038/s41467-025-60360-w. PubMed 40593543.
Backbone
  Vector backbone: pAV-CAG-Sun1-GFP-WPRE-BC10-pA
  Backbone manufacturer: Samineni Lab (Addgene #220762)
  Vector type: AAV
Growth in bacteria
  Bacterial resistance: Ampicillin, 100 μg/mL
  Growth temperature: 37°C
  Growth strain: NEB Stable
  Copy number: High Copy
Gene/Insert
  Gene/Insert name: oScarlert-WPRE-BC10
  Species: Synthetic
  Promoter: CAG
  Cloning method: Restriction Enzyme; 5′ cloning site BamHI (not destroyed); 3′ cloning site NotI (not destroyed)
  Sequencing primers: 5′ n/a
Terms and licenses: Academic/Nonprofit Terms; Industry Terms: Not Available to Industry
Depositor comments: Please visit https://doi.org/10.1101/2024.04.24.590975 for bioRxiv preprint.
How to cite: pAV-CAG-oScarlet-WPRE-BC10-pA was a gift from Vijay Samineni (Addgene plasmid # 220774 ; http://n2t.net/addgene:220774 ; RRID:Addgene_220774)
