[The description below was written by a language model from this plasmid's Addgene catalogue record and pLannotate feature annotations shown in this document.]
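Description:
pAV-CAG-oScarlet-WPRE-BC10-pA is a 5.35 kb AAV transfer plasmid for producing recombinant adeno-associated virus that labels neurons with a red fluorescent protein and a transcribed sequence barcode. It was derived from a sister construct, pAV-CAG-Sun1-GFP-WPRE-BC10-pA, by placing the synthetic oScarlet-WPRE-BC10 insert between BamHI and NotI sites, both of which are retained. In bacteria it replicates from a high-copy ColE1/pUC-type origin and is selected with ampicillin through the β-lactamase gene. An f1 phage origin and a lacZα remnant are also present in the backbone. The recorded growth strain is recombination-deficient, as is typical for plasmids carrying repeats such as ITRs.

The expression cassette lies between two AAV2 inverted terminal repeats, both annotated only as fragments, which direct replication and packaging of the intervening DNA into AAV capsids. Transcription is driven by the CAG promoter, annotated here as a CMV enhancer fragment, the chicken β-actin promoter and chimeric β-actin/β-globin intron sequence, giving strong, broadly active expression in mammalian cells. The coding region is oScarlet, detected by the annotation software as mScarlet. It is followed by a WPRE, which enhances transcript stability and expression, and an SV40 polyadenylation signal. The Projection-TAG barcode BC10 is not annotated in the feature table, but the construct name places it between the WPRE and the poly(A) signal, where an unannotated gap exists, so it would be carried in the 3′ untranslated region of the mRNA.

According to the record, oScarlet fluorescence is used to isolate transduced cells, while the barcode identifies the projection target in multiplexed projection tracing, with differently barcoded viruses distinguishing neuronal populations.
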