Features (pLannotate 1.2.2; 16 found; start..end, strand, type, name):
    191..388     +  enhancer       CMV enhancer (fragment): human cytomegalovirus immediate early enhancer
    441..717     +  promoter       chicken β-actin promoter: No description available
    718..853     +  intron         hybrid intron (fragment): hybrid between chicken β-actin (CBA) and minute virus of mice (MMV) introns (Gray et al., 2011)
    942..1072    +  intron         chimeric intron (fragment): chimera between introns from chicken β-actin and rabbit β-globin
   1070..1132    +  CDS            HBB (fragment): HBB_LEPEU - Experimental evidence at protein level: Swiss-Prot protein existence level 1. Involved in oxygen transport from the lung to the various peripheral tissues. From Lepus europaeus (European hare).
   1138..1833    +  CDS            mScarlet: mScarlet is a basic (constitutively fluorescent) red fluorescent protein published in 2016, derived from synthetic construct. It has moderate acid sensitivity.
   1866..2454    +  misc_feature   WPRE: woodchuck hepatitis virus posttranscriptional regulatory element
   2578..2699    -  polyA_signal   SV40 poly(A) signal: SV40 polyadenylation signal
   2722..2790    -  CDS            large T antigen (fragment): large T antigen from SV40 (simian virus 40)
   2861..2918    +  repeat_region  AAV2 ITR (fragment): inverted terminal repeat of adeno-associated virus serotype 2 inverted
   3078..3666    -  rep_origin     ori: high-copy-number ColE1/pMB1/pBR322/pUC origin of replication
   3837..4697    -  CDS            AmpR: β-lactamase; bla; confers resistance to ampicillin, carbenicillin, and related antibiotics
   4698..4802    -  promoter       AmpR promoter: bla
   4855..5283    -  rep_origin     f1 ori (sequence partly withheld): f1 bacteriophage origin of replication; arrow indicates direction of (+) strand synthesis
   5288..3       -  CDS            lacZα (fragment) (across the origin): LacZα fragment of β-galactosidase; lacZ fragment
   5352..130     -  repeat_region  AAV2 ITR (fragment) (across the origin): inverted terminal repeat of adeno-associated virus serotype 2 inverted
>Addgene plasmid #220774 | pAV-CAG-oScarlet-WPRE-BC10-pA | addgene full sequence | sequence record 457835 | Addgene NGS Result
CTGCGCGCTCGCTCGCTCACTGAGGCCGCCCGGGCAAAGCCCGGGCGTCGGGCGACCTTTGGTCGCCCGG
CCTCAGTGAGCGAGCGAGCGCGCAGAGAGGGAGTGGCCAACTCCATCACTAGGGGTTCCTTGTAGTTAAT
GATTAACCCGCCATGCTACTTATCTACGTAGCCATGCTCTAGGAAGAGTACCATTGACGTCAATAATGAC
GTATGTTCCCATAGTAACGCCAATAGGGACTTTCCATTGACGTCAATGGGTGGAGTATTTACGGTAAACT
GCCCACTTGGCAGTACATCAAGTGTATCATATGCCAAGTACGCCCCCTATTGACGTCAATGACGGTAAAT
GGCCCGCCTGGCATTATACCAAGTAAATGACCTTATGGAGATTACCAACTAGGAATGACATATACATGAT
AGTCATCGCTATTACCATGGTCGAGGTGAGCCCCACGTTCTGCTTCACTCTCCCCATCTCCCCCCCCCCC
CCACCCCCAATTTTGTATTTATTTATTTTTTATTTATTTTGGGGGGGGGGGGGGGGGGGGGGGGGGGGGG
GCGCGCGCCAGGCGGGGCGGGGCGGGGCGAGGGGCGGGGCGGGGCGAGGCGGAGAGGTGCGGCGGCAGCC
AATCAGAGCGGCGCGCTCCGAAAGTTTCCTTTTATGGCGAGGCGGCGGCGGCGGCGGCCCTATAAAAAGC
GAAGCGCGCGGCGGGCGGGAGTCGCTGCGCGCTGCCTTCGCCCCGTGCCCCGCTCCGCCGCCGCCTCGCG
CCGCCCGCCCCGGCTCTGACTGACCGCGTTACTCCCACAGGTGAGCGGGCGGGACGGCCCTTCTCCTCCG
GGCTGTAATTAGCGCTTGGTTTAATGACGGCTTGTTTCTTTTCTGTGGCTGCGTGAAAGCCTTGAGGGGC
TCCGGGAGGGCCCTTTGTGCGGGGGGAGCGGCTCGGGGCTGTCCGCGGGGGGACGGCTGCCTTCGGGGGG
GACGGGGCAGGGCGGGGTTCGGCTTCTGGCGTGTGACCGGCGGCTCTAGAGCCTCTGCTAACCATGTTCA
TGCCTTCTTCTTTTTCCTACAGCTCCTGGGCAACGTGCTGGTTATTGTGCTGTCTCATCATTTTGGCAAA
GAATTGGATCCGAATTCATGGTGAGCAAGGGCGAGGCAGTGATCAAGGAGTTCATGCGGTTCAAGGTGCA
CATGGAGGGCTCCATGAACGGCCACGAGTTCGAGATCGAGGGCGAGGGCGAGGGCCGCCCCTACGAGGGC
ACCCAGACCGCCAAGCTGAAGGTGACCAAGGGTGGCCCCCTGCCCTTCTCCTGGGACATCCTGTCCCCTC
AGTTCATGTACGGCTCCAGGGCCTTCACCAAGCACCCCGCCGACATCCCCGACTACTATAAGCAGTCCTT
CCCCGAGGGCTTCAAGTGGGACCGCGTGATGAACTTCGAGGACGGCGGCGCCGTGACCGTGACCCAGGAC
ACCTCCCTGGAGGACGGCACCCTGATCTACAAGGTGAAGCTCCGCGGCACCAACTTCCCTCCTGACGGCC
CCGTAATGCAGAAGAAGACAATGGGCTGGGAAGCGTCCACCGAGCGGTTGTACCCCGAGGACGGCGTGCT
GAAGGGCGACATTAAGATGGCCCTGCGCCTGAAGGACGGCGGGCGCTACCTGGCGGACTTCAAGACCACC
TACAAGGCCAAGAAGCCCGTGCAGATGCCCGGCGCCTACAACGTGGACCGCAAGTTGGACATCACCTCCC
ACAACGAGGACTACACCGTGGTGGAACAGTACGAACGCTCCGAGGGCCGCCACTCCACCGGCGGCATGGA
CGAGCTGTACAAGTAAAAGCTTTCTAGAGGCGCGAGCTTATCGATAATCAACCTCTGGATTACAAAATTT
GTGAAAGATTGACTGGTATTCTTAACTATGTTGCTCCTTTTACGCTATGTGGATACGCTGCTTTAATGCC
TTTGTATCATGCTATTGCTTCCCGTATGGCTTTCATTTTCTCCTCCTTGTATAAATCCTGGTTGCTGTCT
CTTTATGAGGAGTTGTGGCCCGTTGTCAGGCAACGTGGCGTGGTGTGCACTGTGTTTGCTGACGCAACCC
CCACTGGTTGGGGCATTGCCACCACCTGTCAGCTCCTTTCCGGGACTTTCGCTTTCCCCCTCCCTATTGC
CACGGCGGAACTCATCGCCGCCTGCCTTGCCCGCTGCTGGACAGGGGCTCGGCTGTTGGGCACTGACAAT
TCCGTGGTGTTGTCGGGGAAATCATCGTCCTTTCCTTGGCTGCTCGCCTGTGTTGCCACCTGGATTCTGC
GCGGGACGTCCTTCTGCTACGTCCCTTCGGCCCTCAATCCAGCGGACCTTCCTTCCCGCGGCCTGCTGCC
GGCTCTGCGGCCTCTTCCGCGTCTTCGCCTTCGCCCTCAGACGAGTCGGATCTCCCTTTGGGCCGCCTCC
CCGCGCGGCCGCCGATGCTGTACGAGGTGGACTTGATGATGATGCACATGGTGCTCCTCCTCGAGCTCTT
GTACGTGGACTTGGAGCTGTAAATCTAGGTGAAGCTGAAGCTTTCGAGCAGACATGATAAGATACATTGA
TGAGTTTGGACAAACCACAACTAGAATGCAGTGAAAAAAATGCTTTATTTGTGAAATTTGTGATGCTATT
GCTTTATTTGTAACCATTATAAGCTGCAATAAACAAGTTAACAACAACAATTGCATTCATTTTATGTTTC
AGGTTCAGGGGGAGATGTGGGAGGTTTTTTAAAGCAAGTAAAACCTCTACAAATGTGGTAAAATCGATAA
GGATCTTCCTAGAGCATGGCTACGTAGATAAGTAGCATGGCGGGTTAATCATTAACTACAAGGAACCCCT
AGTGATGGAGTTGGCCACTCCCTCTCTGCGCGCTCGCTCGCTCACTGACTCGCTGCGCTCGGTCGTTCGG
CTGCGGCGAGCGGTATCAGCTCACTCAAAGGCGGTAATACGGTTATCCACAGAATCAGGGGATAACGCAG
GAAAGAACATGTGAGCAAAAGGCCAGCAAAAGGCCAGGAACCGTAAAAAGGCCGCGTTGCTGGCGTTTTT
CCATAGGCTCCGCCCCCCTGACGAGCATCACAAAAATCGACGCTCAAGTCAGAGGTGGCGAAACCCGACA
GGACTATAAAGATACCAGGCGTTTCCCCCTGGAAGCTCCCTCGTGCGCTCTCCTGTTCCGACCCTGCCGC
TTACCGGATACCTGTCCGCCTTTCTCCCTTCGGGAAGCGTGGCGCTTTCTCATAGCTCACGCTGTAGGTA
TCTCAGTTCGGTGTAGGTCGTTCGCTCCAAGCTGGGCTGTGTGCACGAACCCCCCGTTCAGCCCGACCGC
TGCGCCTTATCCGGTAACTATCGTCTTGAGTCCAACCCGGTAAGACACGACTTATCGCCACTGGCAGCAG
CCACTGGTAACAGGATTAGCAGAGCGAGGTATGTAGGCGGTGCTACAGAGTTCTTGAAGTGGTGGCCTAA
CTACGGCTACACTAGAAGAACAGTATTTGGTATCTGCGCTCTGCTGAAGCCAGTTACCTTCGGAAAAAGA
GTTGGTAGCTCTTGATCCGGCAAACAAACCACCGCTGGTAGCGGTGGTTTTTTTGTTTGCAAGCAGCAGA
TTACGCGCAGAAAAAAAGGATCTCAAGAAGATCCTTTGATCTTTTCTACGGGGTCTGACGCTCAGTGGAA
CGAAAACTCACGTTAAGGGATTTTGGTCATGAGATTATCAAAAAGGATCTTCACCTAGATCCTTTTAAAT
TAAAAATGAAGTTTTAAATCAATCTAAAGTATATATGAGTAAACTTGGTCTGACAGTTACCAATGCTTAA
TCAGTGAGGCACCTATCTCAGCGATCTGTCTATTTCGTTCATCCATAGTTGCCTGACTCCCCGTCGTGTA
GATAACTACGATACGGGAGGGCTTACCATCTGGCCCCAGTGCTGCAATGATACCGCGAGACCCACGCTCA
CCGGCTCCAGATTTATCAGCAATAAACCAGCCAGCCGGAAGGGCCGAGCGCAGAAGTGGTCCTGCAACTT
TATCCGCCTCCATCCAGTCTATTAATTGTTGCCGGGAAGCTAGAGTAAGTAGTTCGCCAGTTAATAGTTT
GCGCAACGTTGTTGCCATTGCTACAGGCATCGTGGTGTCACGCTCGTCGTTTGGTATGGCTTCATTCAGC
TCCGGTTCCCAACGATCAAGGCGAGTTACATGATCCCCCATGTTGTGCAAAAAAGCGGTTAGCTCCTTCG
GTCCTCCGATCGTTGTCAGAAGTAAGTTGGCCGCAGTGTTATCACTCATGGTTATGGCAGCACTGCATAA
TTCTCTTACTGTCATGCCATCCGTAAGATGCTTTTCTGTGACTGGTGAGTACTCAACCAAGTCATTCTGA
GAATAGTGTATGCGGCGACCGAGTTGCTCTTGCCCGGCGTCAATACGGGATAATACCGCGCCACATAGCA
GAACTTTAAAAGTGCTCATCATTGGAAAACGTTCTTCGGGGCGAAAACTCTCAAGGATCTTACCGCTGTT
GAGATCCAGTTCGATGTAACCCACTCGTGCACCCAACTGATCTTCAGCATCTTTTACTTTCACCAGCGTT
TCTGGGTGAGCAAAAACAGGAAGGCAAAATGCCGCAAAAAAGGGAATAAGGGCGACACGGAAATGTTGAA
TACTCATACTCTTCCTTTTTCAATATTATTGAAGCATTTATCAGGGTTATTGTCTCATGAGCGGATACAT
ATTTGAATGTATTTAGAAAAATAAACAAATAGGGGTTCCGCGCACATTTCCCCGAAAAGTGCCACCTAAA
TTGTAAGCGTTAATATTTTGTTAAAATTCGCGTTAAATTTTTGTTAAATCAGCTCATTTTTTAACCAATA
GGCCGAAATCGGCAAAATCCCTTATAAATCAAAAGAATAGACCGAGATAGGGT
[37 nt withheld, positions 4954-4990]
AAAGAACGTGGACTCCAACGTCAAAGG
[49 nt withheld, positions 5018-5066]
T
[91 nt withheld, positions 5068-5158]
G
[124 nt withheld, positions 5160-5283]
CCCATTCGCCATTCAGGCTGCGCAACTGTTGGGAAGGGCGATCGGTGCGGGCCTCTTCGCTATTACGCCA
G
